Addgene plasmid #228872: pCEFL-EGFP-TEADiv2
Purpose: Expression of optimized TEAD inhibitor (TEADiv2): GFP-tagged inhibitor of the interaction of YAP1 and TAZ with TEAD transcription factors with nuclear localization signal
Depositing lab: Ramiro Iglesias-Bartolome. Depositing organization: National Cancer Institute (NCI). Publication: An improved TEAD dominant-negative protein inhibitor to study Hippo YAP1/TAZ-dependent transcription. Branch B, Yuan Y, Cascone M, Raimondi F, Iglesias-Bartolome R. bioRxiv [Preprint]. 2024 Oct 3:2024.10.03.615022. doi: 10.1101/2024.10.03.615022. PubMed 39502361.
Backbone
  Vector backbone: pCEFL
  Vector type: Mammalian Expression
  Selectable markers: Puromycin
Growth in bacteria
  Bacterial resistance: Ampicillin, 100 μg/mL
  Growth temperature: 37°C
  Growth strain: DH5alpha
  Copy number: High Copy
Gene/Insert
  Gene/Insert name: TEADiv2 (alt name: TEAD dominant-negative inhibitor GFP tagged)
  Species: H. sapiens (human)
  Insert size (bp): 321
  Tag / fusion protein: GFP (N terminal on backbone)
  Cloning method: Restriction Enzyme; 5′ cloning site BamHI (not destroyed); 3′ cloning site NotI (not destroyed)
  Sequencing primers: 5′ TTCTTCCATTTCAGGTGTCG
Terms and licenses: Academic/Nonprofit Terms; Industry Terms: Not Available to Industry
Depositor comments: GFP-tagged inhibitor of the interaction of YAP1 and TAZ with TEAD transcription factors with nuclear localization signal. Optimized by a D93E mutation in the YAP1 TBD with respect to original TEADi (Addgene #140144). As with other dominant negative proteins, good levels of expression are necessary for TEADi to block TEADs.
How to cite: pCEFL-EGFP-TEADiv2 was a gift from Ramiro Iglesias-Bartolome (Addgene plasmid # 228872 ; http://n2t.net/addgene:228872 ; RRID:Addgene_228872)
