[The description below was written by a language model from this plasmid's Addgene catalogue record and pLannotate feature annotations shown in this document.]
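Description:
pCEFL-EGFP-TEADiv2 is a mammalian expression plasmid of about 6.8 kb built on the pCEFL backbone. It encodes an optimized, GFP-tagged dominant-negative inhibitor of TEAD transcription factors. Expression is driven by the human EF-1α core promoter together with portions of EF-1α intron A, and transcripts are terminated by the bovine growth hormone polyadenylation signal. EGFP is supplied by the backbone as an N-terminal tag. The 321 bp human-derived TEADiv2 insert is cloned downstream of it between BamHI and NotI sites, both of which are retained. The automated annotation recognises only a short YAP1-like segment within the insert and matches it to the rat orthologue. This is consistent with the depositor's statement that the inhibitor includes the YAP1 TEAD-binding domain. The full composition of the insert is not detailed in the record.

TEADiv2 carries a nuclear localization signal and blocks the interaction of YAP1 and TAZ with TEADs, which suppresses Hippo pathway-dependent transcription. It differs from the original TEADi by a D93E substitution in the YAP1 TEAD-binding domain. The depositor notes that, as with other dominant-negative proteins, good expression levels are needed for effective TEAD blockade. The EGFP fusion allows expression and localization to be monitored by fluorescence.

For selection in mammalian cells, an SV40 early promoter drives puromycin N-acetyltransferase, followed by an SV40 poly(A) signal; a residual bleomycin-resistance fragment sits between them. In E. coli the plasmid is maintained through a high-copy ColE1/pUC-type origin and ampicillin resistance. An f1 origin, an SP6 promoter and lac regulatory remnants are also present as backbone elements.
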