Features (pLannotate 1.2.2; 22 found; start..end, strand, type, name):
      1..212     +  promoter       EF-1α core promoter: core promoter for human elongation factor EF-1α
    213..322     +  intron         EF-1α intron A (fragment): intron upstream of the start codon of human EF-1α
    952..1155    +  intron         EF-1α intron A: truncated intron upstream of the start codon of human EF-1α
   1199..1915    +  CDS            EGFP: EGFP is a basic (constitutively fluorescent) green fluorescent protein published in 1996, derived from Aequorea victoria. It is reported to be a rapidly-maturing weak dimer with moderate acid sensitivity.
   2009..2089    +  CDS            Yap1 (fragment): YAP1_RAT - Also known as Yap, Yap65. Experimental evidence at protein level: Swiss-Prot protein existence level 1. [Isoform 2]: Attenuates p73-mediated cell death signaling in transcriptional repression-induced atypical death (TRIAD) of neurons. From Rattus norvegicus (Rat).
   2286..2304    -  promoter       SP6 promoter: promoter for bacteriophage SP6 RNA polymerase
   2330..2554    +  polyA_signal   bGH poly(A) signal: bovine growth hormone polyadenylation signal
   2558..2579    +  promoter       SV40 promoter (fragment): SV40 enhancer and early promoter
   2600..3028    +  rep_origin     f1 ori (sequence partly withheld): f1 bacteriophage origin of replication; arrow indicates direction of (+) strand synthesis
   3042..3371    +  promoter       SV40 promoter: SV40 enhancer and early promoter
   3393..3992    +  CDS            PuroR: puromycin N-acetyltransferase; pac from Streptomyces alboniger; confers resistance to puromycin
   4007..4165    +  CDS            ble (fragment): BLE_KLEPN - Experimental evidence at protein level: Swiss-Prot protein existence level 1. Binding protein with a strong affinity to the bleomycin family of antibiotics. Binds to CL990; an antimitotic-antibiotic compound. From Klebsiella pneumoniae.
   4160..4281    +  polyA_signal   SV40 poly(A) signal: SV40 polyadenylation signal
   4354..4370    -  protein_bind   lac operator: The lac repressor binds to the lac operator to inhibit transcription in E. coli. This inhibition can be relieved by adding lactose or isopropyl-β-D-thiogalactopyranoside (IPTG). lac repressor encoded by lacI
   4378..4408    -  promoter       lac promoter: promoter for the E. coli lac operon
   4423..4444    -  protein_bind   CAP binding site: CAP binding activates transcription in the presence of cAMP. E. coli catabolite activator protein
   4457..4549    -  CDS            lacI (fragment): lac repressor; lacI; The lac repressor binds to the lac operator to inhibit transcription in E. coli. This inhibition can be relieved by adding lactose or isopropyl-β-D-thiogalactopyranoside (IPTG).
   4732..5320    -  rep_origin     ori: high-copy-number ColE1/pMB1/pBR322/pUC origin of replication
   5491..6351    -  CDS            AmpR: β-lactamase; bla; confers resistance to ampicillin, carbenicillin, and related antibiotics
   6352..6456    -  promoter       AmpR promoter: bla
   6519..6571    -  misc_feature   bom (fragment): basis of mobility region from pBR322
   6712..6778    +  CDS            small t antigen (fragment): SV40 (simian virus 40) small t antigen
>Addgene plasmid #228872 | pCEFL-EGFP-TEADiv2 | addgene full sequence | sequence record 457051 | Addgene NGS Result
GGGCAGAGCGCACATCGCCCACAGTCCCCGAGAAGTTGGGGGGAGGGGTCGGCAATTGAACCGGTGCCTA
GAGAAGGTGGCGCGGGGTAAACTGGGAAAGTGATGTCGTGTACTGGCTCCGCCTTTTTCCCGAGGGTGGG
GGAGAACCGTATATAAGTGCAGTAGTCGCCGTGAACGTTCTTTTTCGCAACGGGTTTGCCGCCAGAACAC
AGGTAAGTGCCGTGTGTGGTTCCCGCGGGCCTGGCCTCTTTACGGGTTATGGCCCTTGCGTGCCTTGAAT
TACTTCCACCTGGCTGCAGTACGTGATTCTTGATCCCGAGCTTCGGGTTGGAAGTGGGTGGGAGAGTTCG
AGGCCTTGCGCTTAAGGAGCCCCTTCGCCTCGTGCTTGAGTTGAGGCCTGGCCTGGGCGCTGGGGCCGCC
GCGTGCGAATCTGGTGGCACCTTCGCGCCTGTCTCGCTGCTTTCGATAAGTCTCTAGCCATTTAAAATTT
TTGATGACCTGCTGCGACGCTTTTTTTCTGGCAAGATAGTCTTGTAAATGCGGGCCAAGATCGATCTGCA
CACTGGTATTTCGGTTTTTGGGGCCGCGGGCGGCGACGGGGCCCGTGCGTCCCAGCGCACATGTTCGGCG
AGGCGGGGCCTGCGAGCGCGGCCACCGAGAATCGGACGGGGGTAGTCTCAAGCTGGCCGGCCTGCTCTGG
TGCCTGGCCTCGCGCCGCCGTGTATCGCCCCGCCCTGGGCGGCAAGGCTGGCCCGGTCGGCACCAGTTGC
GTGAGCGGAAAGATGGCCGCTTCCCGGCCCTGCTGCAGGGAGCTCAAAATGGAGGACGCGGCGCTCGGGA
GAGCGGGCGGGTGAGTCACCCACACAAAGGAAAAGGGCCTTTCCGTCCTCAGCCGTCGCTTCATGTGACT
CCACGGAGTACCGGGCGCCGTCCAGGCACCTCGATTAGTTCTCGAGCTTTTGGAGTACGTCGTCTTTAGG
TTGGGGGGAGGGGTTTTATGCGATGGAGTTTCCCCACACTGAGTGGGTGGAGACTGAAGTTAGGCCAGCT
TGGCACTTGATGTAATTCTCCTTGGAATTTGCCCTTTTTGAGTTTGGATCTTGGTTCATTCTCAAGCCTC
AGACAGTGGTTCAAAGTTTTTTTCTTCCATTTCAGGTGTCGTGAGGAATTGGCGAAGCTTGGTACCAGAT
CTGCCACCATGGTGAGCAAGGGCGAGGAGCTGTTCACCGGGGTGGTGCCCATCCTGGTCGAGCTGGACGG
CGACGTAAACGGCCACAAGTTCAGCGTGTCCGGCGAGGGCGAGGGCGATGCCACCTACGGCAAGCTGACC
CTGAAGTTCATCTGCACCACCGGCAAGCTGCCCGTGCCCTGGCCCACCCTCGTGACCACCCTGACCTACG
GCGTGCAGTGCTTCAGCCGCTACCCCGACCACATGAAGCAGCACGACTTCTTTAAGTCCGCCATGCCCGA
AGGCTACGTCCAGGAGCGCACCATCTTCTTCAAGGACGACGGCAACTACAAGACCCGCGCCGAGGTGAAG
TTCGAGGGCGACACCCTGGTGAACCGCATCGAGCTGAAGGGCATCGACTTCAAGGAGGACGGCAACATCC
TGGGGCACAAGCTGGAGTACAACTACAACAGCCACAACGTCTATATCATGGCCGACAAGCAGAAGAACGG
CGTCAAGGTGAACTTCAAGATCCGCCACAACATCGAGGACGGCAGCGTGCAGCTCGCCGACCACTACCAG
CAGAACACCCCCATCGGCGACGGCCCCGTGCTGCTGCCCGACAACCACTACCTGAGCACCCAGTCCGCCC
TGAGCAAAGACCCCAACGAGAAGCGCGATCACATGGTCCTGCTGGAGTTCGTGACCGCCGCCGGGATCAC
TCTCGGCATGGACGAGCTGTACAAGTCCGGACTCAGATCTGGATCCTCAGTAGACGACCACTTTGCGAAA
GCACTGGGTGATACATGGCTGCAAATAGGTGACCCCCCTGTCGCGACCAATCCCAAAACGGCCAATGTTC
CGCAAACAGTGCCCATGCGGTTGCGGAAGTTGCCGGAGTCTTTTTTCAAAGAGCCCGAGGGAGACCCTCC
AGTGGCGACGAACCCCAAACCCTCTTCATGGCGAAAAAAGATTCTGCCCGAGAGCTTTTTTAAAGAACCG
GGGGACCCGCCAGTTGCGACAAAGCGAACAGCGGATGGCAGTGAGTTCGAGTCCCCGAAGAAAAAGCGCA
AGGTTGAGTAAGCGGCCGCTCGAGCATGCATCTAGAGGGCCCTATTCTATAGTGTCACCTAAATGCTAGA
GCTCGCTGATCAGCCTCGACTGTGCCTTCTAGTTGCCAGCCATCTGTTGTTTGCCCCTCCCCCGTGCCTT
CCTTGACCCTGGAAGGTGCCACTCCCACTGTCCTTTCCTAATAAAATGAGGAAATTGCATCGCATTGTCT
GAGTAGGTGTCATTCTATTCTGGGGGGTGGGGTGGGGCAGGACAGCAAGGGGGAGGATTGGGAAGACAAT
AGCAGGCATGCTGGGGATGCGGTGGGCTCTATGGCTTCTGAGGCGGAAAGAACCAGCTGGGGCTCTAGGG
GGTATCCCC
[124 nt withheld, positions 2600-2723]
C
[91 nt withheld, positions 2725-2815]
A
[49 nt withheld, positions 2817-2865]
CCTTTGACGTTGGAGTCCACGTTCTTT
[37 nt withheld, positions 2893-2929]
ACCCTATCTCGGTCTATTCTTTTGATTTATAAGGGATTTTGCCGATTTCGGCCTATTGGTTAAAAAATGA
GCTGATTTAACAAAAATTTAACGCGAATTAATTCTGTGGAATGTGTGTCAGTTAGGGTGTGGAAAGTCCC
CAGGCTCCCCAGCAGGCAGAAGTATGCAAAGCATGCATCTCAATTAGTCAGCAACCAGGTGTGGAAAGTC
CCCAGGCTCCCCAGCAGGCAGAAGTATGCAAAGCATGCATCTCAATTAGTCAGCAACCATAGTCCCGCCC
CTAACTCCGCCCATCCCGCCCCTAACTCCGCCCAGTTCCGCCCATTCTCCGCCCCATGGCTGACTAATTT
TTTTTATTTATGCAGAGGCCGAGGCCGCCTCTGCCTCTGAGCTATTCCAGAAGTAGTGAGGAGGCTTTTT
TGGAGGCCTAGGCTTTTGCAAAAAGCTCCCATCACGTGCCACCATGACCGAGTACAAGCCCACGGTGCGC
CTCGCCACCCGCGACGACGTCCCCCGGGCCGTACGCACCCTCGCCGCCGCGTTCGCCGACTACCCCGCCA
CGCGCCACACCGTCGACCCGGACCGCCACATCGAGCGGGTCACCGAGCTGCAAGAACTCTTCCTCACGCG
CGTCGGGCTCGACATCGGCAAGGTGTGGGTCGCGGACGACGGCGCCGCGGTGGCGGTCTGGACCACGCCG
GAGAGCGTCGAAGCGGGGGCGGTGTTCGCCGAGATCGGCCCGCGCATGGCCGAGTTGAGCGGTTCCCGGC
TGGCCGCGCAGCAACAGATGGAAGGCCTCCTGGCGCCGCACCGGCCCAAGGAGCCCGCGTGGTTCCTGGC
CACCGTCGGCGTCTCGCCCGACCACCAGGGCAAGGGTCTGGGCAGCGCCGTCGTGCTCCCCGGAGTGGAG
GCGGCCGAGCGCGCCGGGGTGCCCGCCTTCCTGGAGACCTCCGCGCCCCGCAACCTCCCCTTCTACGAGC
GGCTCGGCTTCACCGTCACCGCCGACGTCGAGGTGCCCGAAGGACCGCGCACCTGGTGCATGACCCGCAA
GCCCGGTGCCTGAGGCGCGCCTTCGAAATGACCGACCAAGCGACGCCCAACCTGCCATCACGAGATTTCG
ATTCCACCGCCGCCTTCTATGAAAGGTTGGGCTTCGGAATCGTTTTCCGGGACGCCGGCTGGATGATCCT
CCAGCGCGGGGATCTCATGCTGGAGTTCTTCGCCCACCCCAACTTGTTTATTGCAGCTTATAATGGTTAC
AAATAAAGCAATAGCATCACAAATTTCACAAATAAAGCATTTTTTTCACTGCATTCTAGTTGTGGTTTGT
CCAAACTCATCAATGTATCTTATCATGTCTGTATACCGTCGACCTCTAGCTAGAGCTTGGCGTAATCATG
GTCATAGCTGTTTCCTGTGTGAAATTGTTATCCGCTCACAATTCCACACAACATACGAGCCGGAAGCATA
AAGTGTAAAGCCTGGGGTGCCTAATGAGTGAGCTAACTCACATTAATTGCGTTGCGCTCACTGCCCGCTT
TCCAGTCGGGAAACCTGTCGTGCCAGCTGCATTAATGAATCGGCCAACGCGCGGGGAGAGGCGGTTTGCG
TATTGGGCGCTCTTCCGCTTCCTCGCTCACTGACTCGCTGCGCTCGGTCGTTCGGCTGCGGCGAGCGGTA
TCAGCTCACTCAAAGGCGGTAATACGGTTATCCACAGAATCAGGGGATAACGCAGGAAAGAACATGTGAG
CAAAAGGCCAGCAAAAGGCCAGGAACCGTAAAAAGGCCGCGTTGCTGGCGTTTTTCCATAGGCTCCGCCC
CCCTGACGAGCATCACAAAAATCGACGCTCAAGTCAGAGGTGGCGAAACCCGACAGGACTATAAAGATAC
CAGGCGTTTCCCCCTGGAAGCTCCCTCGTGCGCTCTCCTGTTCCGACCCTGCCGCTTACCGGATACCTGT
CCGCCTTTCTCCCTTCGGGAAGCGTGGCGCTTTCTCATAGCTCACGCTGTAGGTATCTCAGTTCGGTGTA
GGTCGTTCGCTCCAAGCTGGGCTGTGTGCACGAACCCCCCGTTCAGCCCGACCGCTGCGCCTTATCCGGT
AACTATCGTCTTGAGTCCAACCCGGTAAGACACGACTTATCGCCACTGGCAGCAGCCACTGGTAACAGGA
TTAGCAGAGCGAGGTATGTAGGCGGTGCTACAGAGTTCTTGAAGTGGTGGCCTAACTACGGCTACACTAG
AAGAACAGTATTTGGTATCTGCGCTCTGCTGAAGCCAGTTACCTTCGGAAAAAGAGTTGGTAGCTCTTGA
TCCGGCAAACAAACCACCGCTGGTAGCGGTGGTTTTTTTGTTTGCAAGCAGCAGATTACGCGCAGAAAAA
AAGGATCTCAAGAAGATCCTTTGATCTTTTCTACGGGGTCTGACGCTCAGTGGAACGAAAACTCACGTTA
AGGGATTTTGGTCATGAGATTATCAAAAAGGATCTTCACCTAGATCCTTTTAAATTAAAAATGAAGTTTT
AAATCAATCTAAAGTATATATGAGTAAACTTGGTCTGACAGTTACCAATGCTTAATCAGTGAGGCACCTA
TCTCAGCGATCTGTCTATTTCGTTCATCCATAGTTGCCTGACTCCCCGTCGTGTAGATAACTACGATACG
GGAGGGCTTACCATCTGGCCCCAGTGCTGCAATGATACCGCGAGACCCACGCTCACCGGCTCCAGATTTA
TCAGCAATAAACCAGCCAGCCGGAAGGGCCGAGCGCAGAAGTGGTCCTGCAACTTTATCCGCCTCCATCC
AGTCTATTAATTGTTGCCGGGAAGCTAGAGTAAGTAGTTCGCCAGTTAATAGTTTGCGCAACGTTGTTGC
CATTGCTACAGGCATCGTGGTGTCACGCTCGTCGTTTGGTATGGCTTCATTCAGCTCCGGTTCCCAACGA
TCAAGGCGAGTTACATGATCCCCCATGTTGTGCAAAAAAGCGGTTAGCTCCTTCGGTCCTCCGATCGTTG
TCAGAAGTAAGTTGGCCGCAGTGTTATCACTCATGGTTATGGCAGCACTGCATAATTCTCTTACTGTCAT
GCCATCCGTAAGATGCTTTTCTGTGACTGGTGAGTACTCAACCAAGTCATTCTGAGAATAGTGTATGCGG
CGACCGAGTTGCTCTTGCCCGGCGTCAATACGGGATAATACCGCGCCACATAGCAGAACTTTAAAAGTGC
TCATCATTGGAAAACGTTCTTCGGGGCGAAAACTCTCAAGGATCTTACCGCTGTTGAGATCCAGTTCGAT
GTAACCCACTCGTGCACCCAACTGATCTTCAGCATCTTTTACTTTCACCAGCGTTTCTGGGTGAGCAAAA
ACAGGAAGGCAAAATGCCGCAAAAAAGGGAATAAGGGCGACACGGAAATGTTGAATACTCATACTCTTCC
TTTTTCAATATTATTGAAGCATTTATCAGGGTTATTGTCTCATGAGCGGATACATATTTGAATGTATTTA
GAAAAATAAACAAATAGGGGTTCCGCGCACATTTCCCCGAAAAGTGCCACCTGACGTCGACGGATCGGGA
GATCGATCTCCCGATCCCCTATGGTGCACTCTCAGTACAATCTGCTCTGATGCCGCATAGTTAAGCCAGT
ATCTGCTCCCTGCTTGTGTGTTGGAGGTCGCTGAGTAGTGCGCGAGCAAAATTTAAGCTACAACAAGGCA
AGGCTTGACCGACAATTGCATGAAGAATCTGCTTAGGGTTAGGCGTTTTGCGCTGCTTCGAGCTTTGCAA
AGATGGATAAAGTTTTAAACAGAGAGGAATCTTTGCAGCTAATGGACCTTCTAGGTCTTGAAAGGAGTGG
GAATTGGCTCCGGTGCCCGTCAGT
