>Addgene plasmid #228872 | pCEFL-EGFP-TEADiv2 | depositor partial sequence | sequence record 449952 | EGFP-TEADiv2
ATGGTGAGCAAGGGCGAGGAGCTGTTCACCGGGGTGGTGCCCATCCTGGTCGAGCTGGACGGCGACGTAA
ACGGCCACAAGTTCAGCGTGTCCGGCGAGGGCGAGGGCGATGCCACCTACGGCAAGCTGACCCTGAAGTT
CATCTGCACCACCGGCAAGCTGCCCGTGCCCTGGCCCACCCTCGTGACCACCCTGACCTACGGCGTGCAG
TGCTTCAGCCGCTACCCCGACCACATGAAGCAGCACGACTTCTTCAAGTCCGCCATGCCCGAAGGCTACG
TCCAGGAGCGCACCATCTTCTTCAAGGACGACGGCAACTACAAGACCCGCGCCGAGGTGAAGTTCGAGGG
CGACACCCTGGTGAACCGCATCGAGCTGAAGGGCATCGACTTCAAGGAGGACGGCAACATCCTGGGGCAC
AAGCTGGAGTACAACTACAACAGCCACAACGTCTATATCATGGCCGACAAGCAGAAGAACGGCATCAAGG
TGAACTTCAAGATCCGCCACAACATCGAGGACGGCAGCGTGCAGCTCGCCGACCACTACCAGCAGAACAC
CCCCATCGGCGACGGCCCCGTGCTGCTGCCCGACAACCACTACCTGAGCACCCAGTCCGCCCTGAGCAAA
GACCCCAACGAGAAGCGCGATCACATGGTCCTGCTGGAGTTCGTGACCGCCGCCGGGATCACTCTCGGCA
TGGACGAGCTGTACAAGTCCGGACTCAGATCTGGATCCTCAGTAGACGACCACTTTGCGAAAGCACTGGG
TGATACATGGCTGCAAATAGGTGACCCCCCTGTCGCGACCAATCCCAAAACGGCCAATGTTCCGCAAACA
GTGCCCATGCGGTTGCGGAAGTTGCCGGAGTCTTTTTTCAAAGAGCCCGAGGGAGACCCTCCAGTGGCGA
CGAACCCCAAACCCTCTTCATGGCGAAAAAAGATTCTGCCCGAGAGCTTTTTTAAAGAACCGGGGGACCC
GCCAGTTGCGACAAAGCGAACAGCGGATGGCAGTGAGTTCGAGTCCCCGAAGAAAAAGCGCAAGGTTGAG
TAA
